>Addgene plasmid #168508 | pCAG mitoYFP | depositor full sequence | sequence record 326686 | pCAG mitoYFP sequence 5663 bps
CAAAAGGCCAGGAACCGTAAAAAGGCCGCGTTGCTGGCGTTTTTCCATAGGCTCCGCCCCCCTGACGAGC
ATCACAAAAATCGACGCTCAAGTCAGAGGTGGCGAAACCCGACAGGACTATAAAGATACCAGGCGTTTCC
CCCTGGAAGCTCCCTCGTGCGCTCTCCTGTTCCGACCCTGCCGCTTACCGGATACCTGTCCGCCTTTCTC
CCTTCGGGAAGCGTGGCGCTTTCTCATAGCTCACGCTGTAGGTATCTCAGTTCGGTGTAGGTCGTTCGCT
CCAAGCTGGGCTGTGTGCACGAACCCCCCGTTCAGCCCGACCGCTGCGCCTTATCCGGTAACTATCGTCT
TGAGTCCAACCCGGTAAGACACGACTTATCGCCACTGGCAGCAGCCACTGGTAACAGGATTAGCAGAGCG
AGGTATGTAGGCGGTGCTACAGAGTTCTTGAAGTGGTGGCCTAACTACGGCTACACTAGAAGACAGTATT
TGGTATCTGCGCTCTGCTGAAGCCAGTTACCTTCGGAAAAAGAGTTGGTAGCTCTTGATCCGGCAAACAA
ACCACCGCTGGTAGCGGTGGTTTTTTTGTTTGCAAGCAGCAGATTACGCGCAGAAAAAAAGGATCTCAAG
AAGATCCTTTGATCTTTTCTACGGGGTCTGACGCTCAGTGGAACGAAAACTCACGTTAAGGGATTTTGGT
CATGAGATTATCAAAAAGGATCTTCACCTAGATCCTTTTAAATTAAAAATGAAGTTTTAAATCAATCTAA
AGTATATATGAGTAAACTTGGTCTGACAGTTACCAATGCTTAATCAGTGAGGCACCTATCTCAGCGATCT
GTCTATTTCGTTCATCCATAGTTGCCTGACTCCCCGTCGTGTAGATAACTACGATACGGGAGGGCTTACC
ATCTGGCCCCAGTGCTGCAATGATACCGCGAGACCCACGCTCACCGGCTCCAGATTTATCAGCAATAAAC
CAGCCAGCCGGAAGGGCCGAGCGCAGAAGTGGTCCTGCAACTTTATCCGCCTCCATCCAGTCTATTAATT
GTTGCCGGGAAGCTAGAGTAAGTAGTTCGCCAGTTAATAGTTTGCGCAACGTTGTTGCCATTGCTACAGG
CATCGTGGTGTCACGCTCGTCGTTTGGTATGGCTTCATTCAGCTCCGGTTCCCAACGATCAAGGCGAGTT
ACATGATCCCCCATGTTGTGCAAAAAAGCGGTTAGCTCCTTCGGTCCTCCGATCGTTGTCAGAAGTAAGT
TGGCCGCAGTGTTATCACTCATGGTTATGGCAGCACTGCATAATTCTCTTACTGTCATGCCATCCGTAAG
ATGCTTTTCTGTGACTGGTGAGTACTCAACCAAGTCATTCTGAGAATAGTGTATGCGGCGACCGAGTTGC
TCTTGCCCGGCGTCAATACGGGATAATACCGCGCCACATAGCAGAACTTTAAAAGTGCTCATCATTGGAA
AACGTTCTTCGGGGCGAAAACTCTCAAGGATCTTACCGCTGTTGAGATCCAGTTCGATGTAACCCACTCG
TGCACCCAACTGATCTTCAGCATCTTTTACTTTCACCAGCGTTTCTGGGTGAGCAAAAACAGGAAGGCAA
AATGCCGCAAAAAAGGGAATAAGGGCGACACGGAAATGTTGAATACTCATACTCTTCCTTTTTCAATATT
ATTGAAGCATTTATCAGGGTTATTGTCTCATGAGCGGATACATATTTGAATGTATTTAGAAAAATAAACA
AATAGGGGTTCCGCGCACATTTCCCCGAAAAGTGCCACCTGGGTCGACATTGATTATTGACTAGTTATTA
ATAGTAATCAATTACGGGGTCATTAGTTCATAGCCCATATATGGAGTTCCGCGTTACATAACTTACGGTA
AATGGCCCGCCTGGCTGACCGCCCAACGACCCCCGCCCATTGACGTCAATAATGACGTATGTTCCCATAG
TAACGCCAATAGGGACTTTCCATTGACGTCAATGGGTGGAGTATTTACGGTAAACTGCCCACTTGGCAGT
ACATCAAGTGTATCATATGCCAAGTACGCCCCCTATTGACGTCAATGACGGTAAATGGCCCGCCTGGCAT
TATGCCCAGTACATGACCTTATGGGACTTTCCTACTTGGCAGTACATCTACGTATTAGTCATCGCTATTA
CCATGGTCGAGGTGAGCCCCACGTTCTGCTTCACTCTCCCCATCTCCCCCCCCTCCCCACCCCCAATTTT
GTATTTATTTATTTTTTAATTATTTTGTGCAGCGATGGGGGCGGGGGGGGGGGGGGGGCGCGCGCCAGGC
GGGGCGGGGCGGGGCGAGGGGCGGGGCGGGGCGAGGCGGAGAGGTGCGGCGGCAGCCAATCAGAGCGGCG
CGCTCCGAAAGTTTCCTTTTATGGCGAGGCGGCGGCGGCGGCGGCCCTATAAAAAGCGAAGCGCGCGGCG
GGCGGGAGTCGCTGCGTTGCCTTCGCCCCGTGCCCCGCTCCGCGCCGCCTCGCGCCGCCCGCCCCGGCTC
TGACTGACCGCGTTACTCCCACAGGTGAGCGGGCGGGACGGCCCTTCTCCTCCGGGCTGTAATTAGCGCT
TGGTTTAATGACGGCTCGTTTCTTTTCTGTGGCTGCGTGAAAGCCTTAAAGGGCTCCGGGAGGGCCCTTT
GTGCGGGGGGGAGCGGCTCGGGGGGTGCGTGCGTGTGTGTGTGCGTGGGGAGCGCCGCGTGCGGCCCGCG
CTGCCCGGCGGCTGTGAGCGCTGCGGGCGCGGCGCGGGGCTTTGTGCGCTCCGCGTGTGCGCGAGGGGAG
CGCGGCCGGGGGCGGTGCCCCGCGGTGCGGGGGGGCTGCGAGGGGAACAAAGGCTGCGTGCGGGGTGTGT
GCGTGGGGGGGTGAGCAGGGGGTGTGGGCGCGGCGGTCGGGCTGTAACCCCCCCCTGCACCCCCCTCCCC
GAGTTGCTGAGCACGGCCCGGCTTCGGGTGCGGGGCTCCGTACGGGGCGTGGCGCGGGGCTCGCCGTGCC
GGGCGGGGGGTGGCGGCAGGTGGGGGTGCCGGGCGGGGCGGGGCCGCCTCGGGCCGGGGAGGGCTCGGGG
GAGGGGCGCGGCGGCCCCCGGAGCGCCGGCGGCTGTCGAGGCGCGGCGAGCCGCAGCCATTGCCTTTTAT
GGTAATCGTGCGAGAGGGCGCAGGGACTTCCTTTGTCCCAAATCTGTGCGGAGCCGAAATCTGGGAGGCG
CCGCCGCACCCCCTCTAGCGGGCGCGGGGCGAAGCGGTGCGGCGCCGGCAGGAAGGAAATGGGCGGGGAG
GGCCTTCGTGCGTCGCCGCGCCGCCGTCCCCTTCTCCCTCTCCAGCCTCGGGGCTGTCCGCGGGGGGACG
GCTGCCTTCGGGGGGGACGGGGCAGGGCGGGGTTCGGCTTCTGGCGTGTGACCGGCGGCTCTAGAGCCTC
TGCTAACCATGTTCATGCCTTCTTCTTTTTCCTACAGCTCCTGGGCAACGTGCTGGTTATTGTGCTGTCT
CATCATTTTGGCAAAGAATTGCTCGAGATGTCCGTCCTGACGCCGCTGCTGCTGCGGGGCTTGACAGGCT
CGGCCCGGCGGCTCCCAGTGCCGCGCGCCAAGATCCATTCGTTGGGGGATCCACCGGTCGCCACCATGGT
GAGCAAGGGCGAGGAGCTGTTCACCGGGGTGGTGCCCATCCTGGTCGAGCTGGACGGCGACGTAAACGGC
CACAAGTTCAGCGTGTCCGGCGAGGGCGAGGGCGATGCCACCTACGGCAAGCTGACCCTGAAGTTCATCT
GCACCACCGGCAAGCTGCCCGTGCCCTGGCCCACCCTCGTGACCACCTTCGGCTACGGCCTGCAGTGCTT
CGCCCGCTACCCCGACCACATGAAGCAGCACGACTTCTTCAAGTCCGCCATGCCCGAAGGCTACGTCCAG
GAGCGCACCATCTTCTTCAAGGACGACGGCAACTACAAGACCCGCGCCGAGGTGAAGTTCGAGGGCGACA
CCCTGGTGAACCGCATCGAGCTGAAGGGCATCGACTTCAAGGAGGACGGCAACATCCTGGGGCACAAGCT
GGAGTACAACTACAACAGCCACAACGTCTATATCATGGCCGACAAGCAGAAGAACGGCATCAAGGTGAAC
TTCAAGATCCGCCACAACATCGAGGACGGCAGCGTGCAGCTCGCCGACCACTACCAGCAGAACACCCCCA
TCGGCGACGGCCCCGTGCTGCTGCCCGACAACCACTACCTGAGCTACCAGTCCGCCCTGAGCAAAGACCC
CAACGAGAAGCGCGATCACATGGTCCTGCTGGAGTTCGTGACCGCCGCCGGGATCACTCTCGGCATGGAC
GAGCTGTACAAGTAAAGCGGCCGCAATTCACTCCTCAGGTGCAGGCTGCCTATCAGAAGGTGGTGGCTGG
TGTGGCCAATGCCCTGGCTCACAAATACCACTGAGATCTTTTTCCCTCTGCCAAAAATTATGGGGACATC
ATGAAGCCCCTTGAGCATCTGACTTCTGGCTAATAAAGGAAATTTATTTTCATTGCAATAGTGTGTTGGA
ATTTTTTGTGTCTATCACTCGGAAGGACATATGGGAGGGCAAATCATTTAAAACATCAGAATGAGTATTT
GGTTTAGAGTTTGGCAACATATGCCCATATGCTGGCTGCCATGAACAAAGGTTGGCTATAAAGAGGTCAT
CAGTATATGAAACAGCCCCCTGCTGTCCATTCCTTATTCCATAGAAAAGCCTTGACTTGAGGTTAGATTT
TTTTTATATTTTGTTTTGTGTTATTTTTTTCTTTAACATCCCTAAAATTTTCCTTACATGTTTTACTAGC
CAGATTTTTCCTCCTCTCCTGACTACTCCCAGTCATAGCTGTCCCTCTTCTCTTATGGAGATCCCTCGAC
CTGCACCGTCGACCAGCTGGTCGACGGTGCACCGTCGACCAGCTTGGCGTAATCATGGTCATAGCTGTTT
CCTGTGTGAAATTGTTATCCGCTCACAATTCCACACAACATACGAGCCGGAAGCATAAAGTGTAAAGCCT
GGGGTGCCTAATGAGTGAGCTAACTCACATTAATTGCGTTGCGCTCACTGCCCGCTTTCCAGTCGGGAAA
CCTGTCGTGCCAGCGGATCCGCATCTCAATTAGTCAGCAACCATAGTCCCGCCCCTAACTCCGCCCATCC
CGCCCCTAACTCCGCCCAGTTCCGCCCATTCTCCGCCCCATGGCTGACTAATTTTTTTTATTTATGCAGA
GGCCGAGGCCGCCTCGGCCTCTGAGCTATTCCAGAAGTAGTGAGGAGGCTTTTTTGGAGGCCTAGGCTTT
TGCAAAAAGCTAACTTGTTTATTGCAGCTTATAATGGTTACAAATAAAGCAATAGCATCACAAATTTCAC
AAATAAAGCATTTTTTTCACTGCATTCTAGTTGTGGTTTGTCCAAACTCATCAATGTATCTTATCATGTC
TGGATCCGCTGCATTAATGAATCGGCCAACGCGCGGGGAGAGGCGGTTTGCGTATTGGGCGCTCTTCCGC
TTCCTCGCTCACTGACTCGCTGCGCTCGGTCGTTCGGCTGCGGCGAGCGGTATCAGCTCACTCAAAGGCG
GTAATACGGTTATCCACAGAATCAGGGGATAACGCAGGAAAGAACATGTGAGCAAAAGGCCAG
Features (pLannotate 1.2.2; 19 found; start..end, strand, type, name):
     42..629     -  rep_origin     ori: high-copy-number ColE1/pMB1/pBR322/pUC origin of replication
    800..1660    -  CDS            AmpR: β-lactamase; bla; confers resistance to ampicillin, carbenicillin, and related antibiotics
   1661..1765    -  promoter       AmpR promoter: bla
   1796..2175    +  enhancer       CMV enhancer: human cytomegalovirus immediate early enhancer
   2177..2454    +  promoter       chicken β-actin promoter: No description available
   2455..3467    +  intron         chimeric intron: chimera between introns from chicken β-actin and rabbit β-globin
   3528..3602    +  CDS            COX8 presequence: mitochondrial presequence of human cytochrome c oxidase subunit VIII (Rizutto et al., 1989)
   3636..4355    +  CDS            EYFP: enhanced YFP mammalian codon-optimized
   4364..4441    +  CDS            HBB (fragment): HBB_PONPY - Experimental evidence at transcript level: Swiss-Prot protein existence level 2. Involved in oxygen transport from the lung to the various peripheral tissues. From Pongo pygmaeus (Bornean orangutan).
   4512..4563    +  polyA_signal   β-globin poly(A) signal (fragment): rabbit β-globin polyadenylation signal (Gil and Proudfoot, 1987)
   4982..4998    -  protein_bind   lac operator: The lac repressor binds to the lac operator to inhibit transcription in E. coli. This inhibition can be relieved by adding lactose or isopropyl-β-D-thiogalactopyranoside (IPTG). lac repressor encoded by lacI
   5006..5036    -  promoter       lac promoter: promoter for the E. coli lac operon
   5051..5072    -  protein_bind   CAP binding site: CAP binding activates transcription in the presence of cAMP. E. coli catabolite activator protein
   5085..5124    -  CDS            lacI (fragment): lac repressor; lacI; The lac repressor binds to the lac operator to inhibit transcription in E. coli. This inhibition can be relieved by adding lactose or isopropyl-β-D-thiogalactopyranoside (IPTG).
   5131..5153    +  promoter       SV40 promoter (fragment): SV40 enhancer and early promoter
   5177..5312    +  rep_origin     SV40 ori: SV40 origin of replication
   5332..5466    +  polyA_signal   SV40 poly(A) signal: SV40 polyadenylation signal
   5468..5522    -  CDS            lacI (fragment): lac repressor; lacI; The lac repressor binds to the lac operator to inhibit transcription in E. coli. This inhibition can be relieved by adding lactose or isopropyl-β-D-thiogalactopyranoside (IPTG).
   5524..5657    -  rep_origin     RSF ori (fragment): Plasmids containing the RSF 1030 origin of replication can be propagated in E. coli cells that contain additional plasmids with compatible origins.
