>Addgene plasmid #168508 | pCAG mitoYFP | addgene full sequence | sequence record 329929 | Addgene NGS Result
CAGCAAAAGGCCAGGAACCGTAAAAAGGCCGCGTTGCTGGCGTTTTTCCATAGGCTCCGCCCCCCTGACG
AGCATCACAAAAATCGACGCTCAAGTCAGAGGTGGCGAAACCCGACAGGACTATAAAGATACCAGGCGTT
TCCCCCTGGAAGCTCCCTCGTGCGCTCTCCTGTTCCGACCCTGCCGCTTACCGGATACCTGTCCGCCTTT
CTCCCTTCGGGAAGCGTGGCGCTTTCTCATAGCTCACGCTGTAGGTATCTCAGTTCGGTGTAGGTCGTTC
GCTCCAAGCTGGGCTGTGTGCACGAACCCCCCGTTCAGCCCGACCGCTGCGCCTTATCCGGTAACTATCG
TCTTGAGTCCAACCCGGTAAGACACGACTTATCGCCACTGGCAGCAGCCACTGGTAACAGGATTAGCAGA
GCGAGGTATGTAGGCGGTGCTACAGAGTTCTTGAAGTGGTGGCCTAACTACGGCTACACTAGAAGAACAG
TATTTGGTATCTGCGCTCTGCTGAAGCCAGTTACCTTCGGAAAAAGAGTTGGTAGCTCTTGATCCGGCAA
ACAAACCACCGCTGGTAGCGGTGGTTTTTTTGTTTGCAAGCAGCAGATTACGCGCAGAAAAAAAGGATCT
CAAGAAGATCCTTTGATCTTTTCTACGGGGTCTGACGCTCAGTGGAACGAAAACTCACGTTAAGGGATTT
TGGTCATGAGATTATCAAAAAGGATCTTCACCTAGATCCTTTTAAATTAAAAATGAAGTTTTAAATCAAT
CTAAAGTATATATGAGTAAACTTGGTCTGACAGTTACCAATGCTTAATCAGTGAGGCACCTATCTCAGCG
ATCTGTCTATTTCGTTCATCCATAGTTGCCTGACTCCCCGTCGTGTAGATAACTACGATACGGGAGGGCT
TACCATCTGGCCCCAGTGCTGCAATGATACCGCGAGACCCACGCTCACCGGCTCCAGATTTATCAGCAAT
AAACCAGCCAGCCGGAAGGGCCGAGCGCAGAAGTGGTCCTGCAACTTTATCCGCCTCCATCCAGTCTATT
AATTGTTGCCGGGAAGCTAGAGTAAGTAGTTCGCCAGTTAATAGTTTGCGCAACGTTGTTGCCATTGCTA
CAGGCATCGTGGTGTCACGCTCGTCGTTTGGTATGGCTTCATTCAGCTCCGGTTCCCAACGATCAAGGCG
AGTTACATGATCCCCCATGTTGTGCAAAAAAGCGGTTAGCTCCTTCGGTCCTCCGATCGTTGTCAGAAGT
AAGTTGGCCGCAGTGTTATCACTCATGGTTATGGCAGCACTGCATAATTCTCTTACTGTCATGCCATCCG
TAAGATGCTTTTCTGTGACTGGTGAGTACTCAACCAAGTCATTCTGAGAATAGTGTATGCGGCGACCGAG
TTGCTCTTGCCCGGCGTCAATACGGGATAATACCGCGCCACATAGCAGAACTTTAAAAGTGCTCATCATT
GGAAAACGTTCTTCGGGGCGAAAACTCTCAAGGATCTTACCGCTGTTGAGATCCAGTTCGATGTAACCCA
CTCGTGCACCCAACTGATCTTCAGCATCTTTTACTTTCACCAGCGTTTCTGGGTGAGCAAAAACAGGAAG
GCAAAATGCCGCAAAAAAGGGAATAAGGGCGACACGGAAATGTTGAATACTCATACTCTTCCTTTTTCAA
TATTATTGAAGCATTTATCAGGGTTATTGTCTCATGAGCGGATACATATTTGAATGTATTTAGAAAAATA
AACAAATAGGGGTTCCGCGCACATTTCCCCGAAAAGTGCCACCTGGGTCGACATTGATTATTGACTAGTT
ATTAATAGTAATCAATTACGGGGTCATTAGTTCATAGCCCATATATGGAGTTCCGCGTTACATAACTTAC
GGTAAATGGCCCGCCTGGCTGACCGCCCAACGACCCCCGCCCATTGACGTCAATAATGACGTATGTTCCC
ATAGTAACGCCAATAGGGACTTTCCATTGACGTCAATGGGTGGAGTATTTACGGTAAACTGCCCACTTGG
CAGTACATCAAGTGTATCATATGCCAAGTACGCCCCCTATTGACGTCAATGACGGTAAATGGCCCGCCTG
GCATTATGCCCAGTACATGACCTTATGGGACTTTCCTACTTGGCAGTACATCTACGTATTAGTCATCGCT
ATTACCATGGTCGAGGTGAGCCCCACGTTCTGCTTCACTCTCCCCATCTCCCCCCCCTCCCCACCCCCAA
TTTTGTATTTATTTATTTTTTAATTATTTTGTGCAGCGATGGGGGCGGGGGGRGGGGCGGGGCGGGGCGA
GGCGGAGAGGTGCGGCGGCAGCCAATCAGAGCGGCGCGCTCCGAAAGTTTCCTTTTATGGCGAGGCGGCG
GCGGCGGCGGCCCTATAAAAAGCGAAGCGCGCGGCGGGCGGGAGTCGCTGCGCGCTGCCTTCGCCCCGTG
CCCCGCTCCGCCGCCGCCTCGCGCCGCCCGCCCCGGCTCTGACTGACCGCGTTACTCCCACAGGTGAGCG
GGCGGGACGGCCCTTCTCCTCCGGGCTGTAATTAGCGCTTGGTTTAATGACGGCTTGTTTCTTTTCTGTG
GCTGCGTGAAAGCCTTGAGGGGCTCCGGGAGGGCCCTTTGTGCGGGGGGAGCGGCTCGGGGGGTGCGTGC
GTGTGTGTGTGCGTGGGGAGCGCCGCGTGCGGCTCCGCGCTGCCCGGCGGCTGTGAGCGCTGCGGGCGCG
GCGCGGGGCTTTGTGCGCTCCGCAGTGTGCGCGAGGGGAGCGCGGCCGGGGGCGGTGCCCCGCGGTGCGG
GGGGGGCTGCGAGGGGAACAAAGGCTGCGTGCGGGGTGTGTGCGTGGGGGGGTGAGCAGGGGGTGTGGGC
GCGTCGGTCGGGCTGCAACCCCCCCTGCACCCCCCTCCCCGAGTTGCTGAGCACGGCCCGGCTTCGGGTG
CGGGGCTCCGTACGGGGCGTGGCGCGGGGCTCGCCGTGCCGGGCGGGGGGTGGCGGCAGGTGGGGGTGCC
GGGCGGGGCGGGGCCGCCTCGGGCCGGGGAGGGCTCGGGGGAGGGGCGCGGCGGCCCCCGGAGCGCCGGC
GGCTGTCGAGGCGCGGCGAGCCGCAGCCATTGCCTTTTATGGTAATCGTGCGAGAGGGCGCAGGGACTTC
CTTTGTCCCAAATCTGTGCGGAGCCGAAATCTGGGAGGCGCCGCCGCACCCCCTCTAGCGGGCGCGGGGC
GAAGCGGTGCGGCGCCGGCAGGAAGGAAATGGGCGGGGAGGGCCTTCGTGCGTCGCCGCGCCGCCGTCCC
CTTCTCCCTCTCCAGCCTCGGGGCTGTCCGCGGGGGGACGGCTGCCTTCGGGGGGGACGGGGCAGGGCGG
GGTTCGGCTTCTGGCGTGTGACCGGCGGCTCTAGAGCCTCTGCTAACCATGTTCATGCCTTCTTCTTTTT
CCTACAGCTCCTGGGCAACGTGCTGGTTATTGTGCTGTCTCATCATTTTGGCAAAGAATTGCTCGAGATG
TCCGTCCTGACGCCGCTGCTGCTGCGGGGCTTGACAGGCTCGGCCCGGCGGCTCCCAGTGCCGCGCGCCA
AGATCCATTCGTTGGGGGATCCACCGGTCGCCACCATGGTGAGCAAGGGCGAGGAGCTGTTCACCGGGGT
GGTGCCCATCCTGGTCGAGCTGGACGGCGACGTAAACGGCCACAAGTTCAGCGTGTCCGGCGAGGGCGAG
GGCGATGCCACCTACGGCAAGCTGACCCTGAAGTTCATCTGCACCACCGGCAAGCTGCCCGTGCCCTGGC
CCACCCTCGTGACCACCTTCGGCTACGGCCTGCAGTGCTTCGCCCGCTACCCCGACCACATGAAGCAGCA
CGACTTCTTCAAGTCCGCCATGCCCGAAGGCTACGTCCAGGAGCGCACCATCTTCTTCAAGGACGACGGC
AACTACAAGACCCGCGCCGAGGTGAAGTTCGAGGGCGACACCCTGGTGAACCGCATCGAGCTGAAGGGCA
TCGACTTCAAGGAGGACGGCAACATCCTGGGGCACAAGCTGGAGTACAACTACAACAGCCACAACGTCTA
TATCATGGCCGACAAGCAGAAGAACGGCATCAAGGTGAACTTCAAGATCCGCCACAACATCGAGGACGGC
AGCGTGCAGCTCGCCGACCACTACCAGCAGAACACCCCCATCGGCGACGGCCCCGTGCTGCTGCCCGACA
ACCACTACCTGAGCTACCAGTCCGCCCTGAGCAAAGACCCCAACGAGAAGCGCGATCACATGGTCCTGCT
GGAGTTCGTGACCGCCGCCGGGATCACTCTCGGCATGGACGAGCTGTACAAGTAAAGCGGCCGCAATTCA
CTCCTCAGGTGCAGGCTGCCTATCAGAAGGTGGTGGCTGGTGTGGCCAATGCCCTGGCTCACAAATACCA
CTGAGATCTTTTTCCCTCTGCCAAAAATTATGGGGACATCATGAAGCCCCTTGAGCATCTGACTTCTGGC
TAATAAAGGAAATTTATTTTCATTGCAATAGTGTGTTGGAATTTTTTGTGTCTCTCACTCGGAAGGACAT
ATGGGAGGGCAAATCATTTAAAACATCAGAATGAGTATTTGGTTTAGAGTTTGGCAACATATGCCCATAT
GCTGGCTGCCATGAACAAAGGTTGGCTATAAAGAGGTCATCAGTATATGAAACAGCCCCCTGCTGTCCAT
TCCTTATTCCATAGAAAAGCCTTGACTTGAGGTTAGATTTTTTTTATATTTTGTTTTGTGTTATTTTTTT
CTTTAACATCCCTAAAATTTTCCTTACATGTTTTACTAGCCAGATTTTTCCTCCTCTCCTGACTACTCCC
AGTCATAGCTGTCCCTCTTCTCTTATGGAGATCCCTCGACCTGCACCGTCGACCAGCTGGTCGACGGTGC
ACCGTCGACCAGCTTGGCGTAATCATGGTCATAGCTGTTTCCTGTGTGAAATTGTTATCCGCTCACAATT
CCACACAACATACGAGCCGGAAGCATAAAGTGTAAAGCCTGGGGTGCCTAATGAGTGAGCTAACTCACAT
TAATTGCGTTGCGCTCACTGCCCGCTTTCCAGTCGGGAAACCTGTCGTGCCAGCGGATCCGCATCTCAAT
TAGTCAGCAACCATAGTCCCGCCCCTAACTCCGCCCATCCCGCCCCTAACTCCGCCCAGTTCCGCCCATT
CTCCGCCCCATGGCTGACTAATTTTTTTTATTTATGCAGAGGCCGAGGCCGCCTCGGCCTCTGAGCTATT
CCAGAAGTAGTGAGGAGGCTTTTTTGGAGGCCTAGGCTTTTGCAAAAAGCTAACTTGTTTATTGCAGCTT
ATAATGGTTACAAATAAAGCAATAGCATCACAAATTTCACAAATAAAGCATTTTTTTCACTGCATTCTAG
TTGTGGTTTGTCCAAACTCATCAATGTATCTTATCATGTCTGGATCCGCTGCATTAATGAATCGGCCAAC
GCGCGGGGAGAGGCGGTTTGCGTATTGGGCGCTCTTCCGCTTCCTCGCTCACTGACTCGCTGCGCTCGGT
CGTTCGGCTGCGGCGAGCGGTATCAGCTCACTCAAAGGCGGTAATACGGTTATCCACAGAATCAGGGGAT
AACGCAGGAAAGAACATGTGAGCAAAAGGC
Features (pLannotate 1.2.2; 19 found; start..end, strand, type, name):
     45..633     -  rep_origin     ori: high-copy-number ColE1/pMB1/pBR322/pUC origin of replication
    804..1664    -  CDS            AmpR: β-lactamase; bla; confers resistance to ampicillin, carbenicillin, and related antibiotics
   1665..1769    -  promoter       AmpR promoter: bla
   1800..2179    +  enhancer       CMV enhancer: human cytomegalovirus immediate early enhancer
   2282..2420    +  promoter       chicken β-actin promoter (fragment): No description available
   2421..3437    +  intron         chimeric intron: chimera between introns from chicken β-actin and rabbit β-globin
   3498..3572    +  CDS            COX8 presequence: mitochondrial presequence of human cytochrome c oxidase subunit VIII (Rizutto et al., 1989)
   3606..4325    +  CDS            EYFP: enhanced YFP mammalian codon-optimized
   4334..4411    +  CDS            HBB (fragment): HBB_PONPY - Experimental evidence at transcript level: Swiss-Prot protein existence level 2. Involved in oxygen transport from the lung to the various peripheral tissues. From Pongo pygmaeus (Bornean orangutan).
   4482..4537    +  polyA_signal   β-globin poly(A) signal: rabbit β-globin polyadenylation signal (Gil and Proudfoot, 1987)
   4952..4968    -  protein_bind   lac operator: The lac repressor binds to the lac operator to inhibit transcription in E. coli. This inhibition can be relieved by adding lactose or isopropyl-β-D-thiogalactopyranoside (IPTG). lac repressor encoded by lacI
   4976..5006    -  promoter       lac promoter: promoter for the E. coli lac operon
   5021..5042    -  protein_bind   CAP binding site: CAP binding activates transcription in the presence of cAMP. E. coli catabolite activator protein
   5055..5094    -  CDS            lacI (fragment): lac repressor; lacI; The lac repressor binds to the lac operator to inhibit transcription in E. coli. This inhibition can be relieved by adding lactose or isopropyl-β-D-thiogalactopyranoside (IPTG).
   5101..5123    +  promoter       SV40 promoter (fragment): SV40 enhancer and early promoter
   5147..5282    +  rep_origin     SV40 ori: SV40 origin of replication
   5302..5436    +  polyA_signal   SV40 poly(A) signal: SV40 polyadenylation signal
   5438..5492    -  CDS            lacI (fragment): lac repressor; lacI; The lac repressor binds to the lac operator to inhibit transcription in E. coli. This inhibition can be relieved by adding lactose or isopropyl-β-D-thiogalactopyranoside (IPTG).
   5494..5627    -  rep_origin     RSF ori (fragment): Plasmids containing the RSF 1030 origin of replication can be propagated in E. coli cells that contain additional plasmids with compatible origins.
