[The description below was written by a language model from this plasmid's Addgene catalogue record and pLannotate feature annotations shown in this document.]
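Description:
pCAG mitoYFP is a mammalian expression plasmid of about 5.6 kb, built on the pCAG backbone, that produces a mitochondrial matrix-targeted enhanced yellow fluorescent protein. It is propagated in E. coli from a high-copy ColE1/pUC-type origin and selected with ampicillin through a β-lactamase gene under its own promoter. No mammalian selection marker is annotated, so the plasmid appears suited to transient expression rather than drug selection of stable lines.

The expression cassette is driven by the composite CAG promoter, annotated here as the human cytomegalovirus immediate-early enhancer, the chicken β-actin promoter and a chimeric chicken β-actin/rabbit β-globin intron. This combination gives strong, broadly active transcription in mammalian cells. Downstream lies the mitochondrial presequence of human cytochrome c oxidase subunit VIII, followed after a short linker by mammalian codon-optimized EYFP, so the fluorescent protein sits at the C-terminal end of the targeting peptide and is imported into the matrix. The short β-globin coding fragment after EYFP is most likely part of the rabbit β-globin 3′ region, which supplies the polyadenylation signal. Remaining annotations are backbone remnants: lac promoter/operator elements, small lacI and RSF origin fragments, and an SV40 origin with a partial SV40 promoter and poly(A) signal. The SV40 origin could support episomal replication in cells expressing large T antigen.

The two available sequence records, one from the depositor and one from repository sequencing, differ by about 30 bp, mainly in how completely the β-actin promoter is annotated, but they show the same architecture. The stated purpose is labelling mitochondria to visualize their dynamics, and the associated work examined mitochondrial motility in cortical axons in vitro and in vivo.
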