Addgene plasmid #168508: pCAG mitoYFP
Purpose: Expression of mito-EYFP (mitochondrial matrix targeted EYFP) for visualization of mitochondrial dynamics
Depositing lab: Franck Polleux. Depositing organization: Columbia University. Publication: Progressive Decrease of Mitochondrial Motility during Maturation of Cortical Axons In Vitro and In Vivo. Lewis TL Jr, Turi GF, Kwon SK, Losonczy A, Polleux F. Curr Biol. 2016 Oct 10;26(19):2602-2608. doi: 10.1016/j.cub.2016.07.064. Epub 2016 Sep 15. PubMed 27641765.
Backbone
  Vector backbone: pCAG
  Vector type: Mammalian Expression
Growth in bacteria
  Bacterial resistance: Ampicillin, 100 μg/mL
  Growth temperature: 37°C
  Growth strain: DH5alpha
  Copy number: High Copy
Gene/Insert
  Gene/Insert name: mitoYFP
  Species: Synthetic
  Promoter: CAG
  Tag / fusion protein: EYFP (C terminal on insert)
  Cloning method: Restriction Enzyme; 5′ cloning site Unknown (unknown if destroyed)
Terms and licenses: Academic/Nonprofit Terms; Industry Terms: Not Available to Industry
How to cite: pCAG mitoYFP was a gift from Franck Polleux (Addgene plasmid # 168508 ; http://n2t.net/addgene:168508 ; RRID:Addgene_168508)
